Addgene plasmid #233295: pCIFR-3
Purpose: Integration of msfGFP (or your Module Of Interest) in a random fashion via Tn5 insertion. The antibiotic cassette used for selecting for the integration can be removed in a later stage with pFNC.
Depositing lab: Pablo Ivan Nikel. Depositing organization: Danmarks Tekniske Universitet. Publication: CIFR (Clone-Integrate-Flip-out-Repeat): A toolset for iterative genome and pathway engineering of Gram-negative bacteria. Federici F, Luppino F, Aguilar-Vilar C, Mazaraki ME, Petersen LB, Ahonen L, Nikel PI. Metab Eng. 2025 Jan 6;88:180-195. doi: 10.1016/j.ymben.2025.01.001. PubMed 39778677.
Backbone
  Vector backbone: pBAMD1-2
  Backbone size w/o insert (bp): 4623
  Total vector size (bp): 5466
Growth in bacteria
  Bacterial resistance: Chloramphenicol, 25 μg/mL
  Growth temperature: 37°C
  Growth strain: Pir1
  Copy number: Unknown
Gene/Insert
  Gene/Insert name: msfGFP (alt name: monomeric superfolder GFP)
  Species: Synthetic
  Insert size (bp): 717
  Promoter: p14G
  Cloning method: Unknown
  Sequencing primers: 5′ AGCCTTTCGTTTTATTTGATGCCTTTAATTAA
Terms and licenses: Academic/Nonprofit Terms; Industry Terms: Not Available to Industry
How to cite: pCIFR-3 was a gift from Pablo Ivan Nikel (Addgene plasmid # 233295 ; http://n2t.net/addgene:233295 ; RRID:Addgene_233295)
