[The description below was written by a language model from this plasmid's Addgene catalogue record and pLannotate feature annotations shown in this document.]
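Description:
pCIFR-3 is a suicide mini-Tn5 delivery plasmid built on the pBAMD1-2 backbone (5,466 bp in total) and belongs to the CIFR (Clone-Integrate-Flip-out-Repeat) toolset for iterative genome engineering of Gram-negative bacteria. It replicates from the R6K γ origin, which depends on the pi initiator protein. It is therefore maintained only in pir-expressing E. coli hosts such as Pir1 and cannot persist in ordinary recipient strains. An incP oriT allows the plasmid to be mobilised by conjugation into the target bacterium. The catalogue lists chloramphenicol as the selection, and the feature table also shows a bla (ampicillin resistance) gene with its own promoter on the backbone.

The transposable segment is bounded by two hyperactive Tn5 mosaic ends. Reading across the plasmid's circular junction, they enclose an rrnB T1 terminator, a monomeric superfolder GFP (msfGFP) gene flanked by fragments of a pUC-type multiple cloning site, and a cat chloramphenicol resistance cassette with its native promoter. The record names the msfGFP promoter as p14G, although it is not annotated in the feature table. The Tn5 transposase gene, bla, oriT and the R6K origin all lie outside the mosaic ends. The transposase therefore acts in cis to insert the cargo at random chromosomal positions and is then lost with the non-replicating backbone, leaving a stable insertion. Chloramphenicol-resistant clones that have lost the backbone ampicillin marker would be expected to be true transposition events.

msfGFP serves as a reporter or as a placeholder that can be replaced by a module of interest. According to the record, the antibiotic cassette can later be removed with the companion plasmid pFNC, so the marker can be reused in further rounds. The excision sites themselves are not annotated in the feature table.
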