Features (pLannotate 1.2.2; 15 found; start..end, strand, type, name):
     30..56      +  misc_feature   MCS (fragment): pUC18/19 multiple cloning site
    183..896     +  CDS            Superfolder GFP: Superfolder GFP is a basic (constitutively fluorescent) green fluorescent protein published in 2005, derived from Aequorea victoria. It is reported to be a very rapidly-maturing weak dimer.
    900..929     +  misc_feature   MCS (fragment): pUC18/19 multiple cloning site
   1045..1147    +  promoter       cat promoter: promoter of the E. coli cat gene encoding chloramphenicol acetyltransferase
   1148..1804    +  CDS            cat: CAT_ECOLX - Experimental evidence at protein level: Swiss-Prot protein existence level 1. This enzyme is an effector of chloramphenicol resistance in bacteria. From Escherichia coli. This protein is used as a marker in many commonly used cloning vectors, such as pACYC184.
   1950..1968    -  misc_feature   Tn5 ME: hyperactive mosaic end for Tn5 transposase recognition (Reznikoff et al., 2004)
   1979..2073    +  terminator     lambda t0 terminator: transcription terminator from phage lambda
   2178..3605    +  CDS            Tn5 transposase: transposase from the bacterial Tn5 transposon (Reznikoff, 1993)
   3662..3753    +  promoter       AmpR promoter: bla
   3754..4611    +  CDS            bla: BLAT_ECOLX - Experimental evidence at protein level: Swiss-Prot protein existence level 1. TEM-type are the most prevalent beta-lactamases in enterobacteria; they hydrolyze the beta-lactam bond in susceptible beta-lactam antibiotics, thus conferring resistance to penicillins and cephalosporins. TEM-3 and TEM-4 are capable of hydrolyzing cefotaxime and ceftazidime. TEM-5 is capable of hydrolyzing ceftazidime. TEM-6 is capable of hydrolyzing ceftazidime and aztreonam. TEM-8/CAZ-2, TEM- 16/CAZ-7 and TEM-24/CAZ-6 are markedly active against ceftazidime. IRT- 4 shows resistance to beta-lactamase in
   4618..4657    +  terminator     fd terminator: central terminator from bacteriophage fd (Otsuka and Kunisawa, 1982)
   4805..4913    +  oriT           oriT: incP origin of transfer
   4924..5312    +  rep_origin     R6K γ ori: γ replication origin from E. coli plasmid R6K; requires the R6K initiator protein pi for replication
   5343..5429    -  terminator     rrnB T1 terminator: Escherichia coli rrnB; transcription terminator T1 from the E. coli rrnB gene
   5444..5462    +  misc_feature   Tn5 ME: hyperactive mosaic end for Tn5 transposase recognition (Reznikoff et al., 2004)
>Addgene plasmid #233295 | pCIFR-3 | addgene full sequence | sequence record 468475 | Addgene NGS Result
GTCTCAGGCCGCCTAGGCCGCGGCCGCGCGAATTCGAGCTCGGTACCCGGGGATCCGCCCATTGACAAGG
CTCTCGCGGCCAGGTATAATTGCACGAGGGCCCAAGTTCACTTAAAAAGGAGATCAACAATGAAAGCAAT
TTTCGTACTGAAACATCTTAATCATGCTAAGGAGGTTTTCTAATGCGTAAAGGTGAAGAACTGTTCACCG
GTGTTGTTCCGATCCTGGTTGAACTGGATGGTGATGTTAACGGCCACAAATTCTCTGTTCGTGGTGAAGG
TGAAGGTGATGCAACCAACGGTAAACTGACCCTGAAATTCATCTGCACTACCGGTAAACTGCCGGTTCCA
TGGCCGACTCTGGTGACTACCCTGACCTATGGTGTTCAGTGTTTTTCTCGTTACCCGGATCACATGAAGC
AGCATGATTTCTTCAAATCTGCAATGCCGGAAGGTTATGTACAGGAGCGCACCATTTCTTTCAAAGACGA
TGGCACCTACAAAACCCGTGCAGAGGTTAAATTTGAAGGTGATACTCTGGTGAACCGTATTGAACTGAAA
GGCATTGATTTCAAAGAGGACGGCAACATCCTGGGCCACAAACTGGAATATAACTTCAACTCCCATAACG
TTTACATCACCGCAGACAAACAGAAGAACGGTATCAAAGCTAACTTCAAAATTCGCCATAACGTTGAAGA
CGGTAGCGTACAGCTGGCGGACCACTACCAGCAGAACACTCCGATCGGTGATGGTCCGGTTCTGCTGCCG
GATAACCACTACCTGTCCACCCAGTCTAAACTGTCCAAAGACCCGAACGAAAAGCGCGACCACATGGTGC
TGCTGGAGTTCGTTACTGCCGCAGGTATCACGCACGGCATGGATGAACTCTACAAATAATCTAGAGTCGA
CCTGCAGGCATGCAAGCTTGCGGCCGCCAAAGCCCGCCGAAAGGCGGGCTTTTCTGTGTGGTTTGTCTGG
TCAACCACCGCGGTCTCAGTGGTGTACGGTACAAACCCAATTTAAATTGGCGAAAATGAGACGTTGATCG
GCACGTAAGAGGTTCCAACTTTCACCATAATGAAATAAGATCACTACCGGGCGTATTTTTTGAGTTATCG
AGATTTTCAGGAGCTAAGGAAGCTAAAATGGAGAAAAAAATCACTGGATATACCACCGTTGATATATCCC
AATGGCATCGTAAAGAACATTTTGAGGCATTTCAGTCAGTTGCTCAATGTACCTATAACCAGACCGTTCA
GCTGGATATTACGGCCTTTTTAAAGACCGTAAAGAAAAATAAGCACAAGTTTTATCCGGCCTTTATTCAC
ATTCTTGCCCGCCTGATGAATGCTCATCCGGAATTTCGTATGGCAATGAAAGACGGTGAGCTGGTGATAT
GGGATAGTGTTCACCCTTGTTACACCGTTTTCCATGAGCAAACTGAAACGTTTTCATCGCTCTGGAGTGA
ATACCACGACGATTTCCGGCAGTTTCTACACATATATTCGCAAGATGTGGCGTGTTACGGTGAAAACCTG
GCCTATTTCCCTAAAGGGTTTATTGAGAATATGTTTTTCGTCTCAGCCAATCCCTGGGTGAGTTTCACCA
GTTTTGATTTAAACGTGGCCAATATGGACAACTTCTTCGCCCCCGTTTTCACCATGGGCAAATATTATAC
GCAAGGCGACAAGGTGCTGATGCCGCTGGCGATTCAGGTTCATCATGCCGTTTGTGATGGCTTCCATGTC
GGCAGAATGCTTAATGAATTACAACAGTACTGCGATGAGTGGCAGGGCGGGGCGTAATTTGACTTCGGTC
TAATTAATTGCGGACCCTAGAGGTCCCCTTTTTTATTTTAAAAATTTTTTCACAAAACGGTTTACAAGCA
TAAAATCTCTGAGGCCGGCTTGTCGACGACGGCGGTCTCCGTCGTCAGGATCATCCGGGAGATGTGTATA
AGAGACAGACTAGTCTTGGACTCCTGTTGATAGATCCAGTAATGACCTCAGAACTCCATCTGGATTTGTT
CAGAACGCTCGGTTGCCGCCGGGCGTTTTTTATTGGTGAGAATCCAGGGGTCCCCTGGTTTAAACTACAC
AAGTAGCGTCCTGAACGGAACCTTTCCCGTTTTCCAGAATCTGATGTTCCATGTGACCTCCTAACATGGT
AACGTTCATGATTACCAGTGCACTGCATCGTGCGGCGGATTGGGCGAAAAGCGTGTTTTCTAGTGCTGCG
CTGGGTGATCCGCGTCGTACCGCGCGTCTGGTGAATGTTGCGGCGCAACTGGCCAAATATAGCGGCAAAA
GCATTACCATTAGCAGCGAAGGCAGCAAAGCCATGCAGGAAGGCGCGTATCGTTTTATTCGTAATCCGAA
CGTGAGCGCGGAAGCGATTCGTAAAGCGGGTGCCATGCAGACCGTGAAACTGGCCCAGGAATTTCCGGAA
CTGCTGGCAATTGAAGATACCACCTCTCTGAGCTATCGTCATCAGGTGGCGGAAGAACTGGGCAAACTGG
GTAGCATTCAGGATAAAAGCCGTGGTTGGTGGGTGCATAGCGTGCTGCTGCTGGAAGCGACCACCTTTCG
TACCGTGGGCCTGCTGCATCAAGAATGGTGGATGCGTCCGGATGATCCGGCGGATGCGGATGAAAAAGAA
AGCGGCAAATGGCTGGCCGCTGCTGCAACTTCGCGTCTGAGAATGGGCAGCATGATGAGCAACGTGATTG
CGGTGTGCGATCGTGAAGCGGATATTCATGCGTATCTGCAAGATAAACTGGCCCATAACGAACGTTTTGT
GGTGCGTAGCAAACATCCGCGTAAAGATGTGGAAAGCGGCCTGTATCTGTATGATCACCTGAAAAACCAG
CCGGAACTGGGCGGCTATCAGATTAGCATTCCGCAGAAAGGCGTGGTGGATAAACGTGGCAAACGTAAAA
ACCGTCCGGCGCGTAAAGCGAGCCTGAGCCTGCGTAGCGGCCGTATTACCCTGAAACAGGGCAACATTAC
CCTGAACGCGGTGCTGGCCGAAGAAATTAATCCGCCGAAAGGCGAAACCCCGCTGAAATGGCTGCTGCTG
ACCAGCGAGCCGGTGGAAAGTCTGGCCCAAGCGCTGCGTGTGATTGATATTTATACCCATCGTTGGCGCA
TTGAAGAATTTCACAAAGCGTGGAAAACGGGTGCGGGTGCGGAACGTCAGCGTATGGAAGAACCGGATAA
CCTGGAACGTATGGTGAGCATTCTGAGCTTTGTGGCGGTGCGTCTGCTGCAACTGCGTGAATCTTTTACT
CCGCCGCAAGCACTGCGTGCGCAGGGCCTGCTGAAAGAAGCGGAACACGTTGAAAGCCAGAGCGCGGAAA
CCGTGCTGACCCCGGATGAATGCCAACTGCTGGGCTATCTGGATAAAGGCAAACGCAAACGCAAAGAAAA
AGCGGGCAGCCTGCAATGGGCGTATATGGCGATTGCGCGTCTGGGCGGCTTTATGGATAGCAAACGTACC
GGCATTGCGAGCTGGGGTGCGCTGTGGGAAGGTTGGGAAGCGCTGCAAAGCAAACTGGATGGCTTTCTGG
CCGCGAAAGACCTGATGGCGCAGGGCATTAAAATCTAATCGGCGATCGCTAGTAGCCCGCCTAATGAGCG
GGCTTTTTTTTAATTCCCCTATTTGTTTATTTTTCTAAATACATTCAAATATGTATCCGCTCATGAGACA
ATAACCCTGATAAATGCTTCAATAATATTGAAAAAGGAAGAGTATGAGCATTCAGCATTTTCGTGTGGCG
CTGATTCCGTTTTTTGCGGCGTTTTGCCTGCCGGTGTTTGCGCATCCGGAAACCCTGGTGAAAGTGAAAG
ATGCGGAAGATCAACTGGGTGCGCGCGTGGGCTATATTGAACTGGATCTGAACAGCGGCAAAATTCTGGA
ATCTTTTCGTCCGGAAGAACGTTTTCCGATGATGAGCACCTTTAAAGTGCTGCTGTGCGGTGCGGTTCTG
AGCCGTGTGGATGCGGGCCAGGAACAACTGGGCCGTCGTATTCATTATAGCCAGAACGATCTGGTGGAAT
ATAGCCCGGTGACCGAAAAACATCTGACCGATGGCATGACCGTGCGTGAACTGTGCAGCGCGGCGATTAC
CATGAGCGATAACACCGCGGCGAACCTGCTGCTGACGACCATTGGCGGTCCGAAAGAACTGACCGCGTTT
CTGCATAACATGGGCGATCATGTGACCCGTCTGGATCGTTGGGAACCGGAACTGAACGAAGCGATTCCGA
ACGATGAACGTGATACCACCATGCCGGCAGCAATGGCGACCACCCTGCGTAAACTGCTGACGGGTGAGCT
GCTGACCCTGGCAAGCCGCCAGCAACTGATTGATTGGATGGAAGCGGATAAAGTGGCGGGTCCGCTGCTG
CGTAGCGCGCTGCCGGCTGGCTGGTTTATTGCGGATAAAAGCGGTGCGGGCGAACGTGGCAGCCGTGGCA
TTATTGCGGCGCTGGGCCCGGATGGTAAACCGAGCCGTATTGTGGTGATTTATACCACCGGCAGCCAGGC
GACGATGGATGAACGTAACCGTCAGATTGCGGAAATTGGCGCGAGCCTGATTAAACATTGGTAAACCGAT
ACAATTAAAGGCTCCTTTTGGAGCCTTTTTTTTTGGACACGCGTTTGTCCTTTTCCGCTGCATAACCCTG
CTTCGGGGTCATTATAGCGATTTTTTCGGTATATCCATCCTTTTTCGCACGATATACAGGATTTTGCCAA
AGGGTTCGTGTAGACTTTCCTTGGTGTATCCAACGGCGTCAGCCGGGCAGGATAGGTGAAGTAGGCCCAC
CCGCGAGCGGGTGTTCCTTCTTCACTGTCCCTTATTCGCACCTGGCGGTGCTCAACGGGAATCCTGCTCT
GCGAGGCTGGCCGTAGGCCGGCCGATCTGAAGATCAGCAGTTCAACCTGTTGATAGTACGTACTAAGCTC
TCATGTTTCACGTACTAAGCTCTCATGTTTAACGTACTAAGCTCTCATGTTTAACGAACTAAACCCTCAT
GGCTAACGTACTAAGCTCTCATGGCTAACGTACTAAGCTCTCATGTTTCACGTACTAAGCTCTCATGTTT
GAACAATAAAATTAATATAAATCAGCAACTTAAATAGCCTCTAAGGTTTTAAGTTTTATAAGAAAAAAAA
GAATATATAAGGCTTTTAAAGCCTTTAAGGTTTAACGGTTGTGGACAACAAGCCAGGGATGTAACGCACT
GAGAAGCCCTTAGAGCCTCTCAAAGCAATTTTGAGTGACACAGGAACACTTAACGGCTGACATGGGGCGC
GCCCAGCTGTCTAGGGCGGCGGATTTGTCCTACTCAGGAGAGCGTTCACCGACAAACAACAGATAAAACG
AAAGGCCCAGTCTTTCGACTGAGCCTTTCGTTTTATTTGATGCCTTTAATTAACTGTCTCTTATACACAT
CTTTGT
